Addgene plasmid #147280: pAc5.1B-lambdaN-HA-DmNot3-F764A-dsRNAres_Q
Purpose: Insect Expression of DmNot3-F764A-dsRNAres
Depositing lab: Elisa Izaurralde. Depositing organization: Max Planck Institute for Developmental Biology.
Backbone
  Vector backbone: Unknown
  Vector type: Insect Expression
Growth in bacteria
  Bacterial resistance: Ampicillin, 100 μg/mL
  Growth temperature: 37°C
  Growth strain: DH5alpha
  Copy number: Low Copy
Gene/Insert
  Gene/Insert name: DmNot3-F764A-dsRNAres (alt names: leathal (2)NC136; CG8426)
  Species: D. melanogaster (fly)
  Mutation: one silent mutation compared to the sequence given by NCBI: NM_136332.2.
  Entrez Gene: Not3 (a.k.a. Dmel_CG8426, CG8426, CNOT3, Dmel\CG8426, NOT3, NOT3.5, NOT3/5, l(2)NC136, not3, not3/5)
  Cloning method: Unknown
Terms and licenses: Academic/Nonprofit Terms; Industry Terms: Not Available to Industry
Depositor comments: Plasmids from this collection were made available to the research community and donated after the lab closed. Please note that the sequence provided by the depositing laboratory may be theoretical/predicted or based on Sanger sequencing results. There may be discrepancies between sequencing results obtained by Addgene and the depositor sequence. If an Addgene verified sequence is not available, please contact before placing your order to request that our lab fully sequence the plasmid.
How to cite: pAc5.1B-lambdaN-HA-DmNot3-F764A-dsRNAres_Q was a gift from Elisa Izaurralde (Addgene plasmid # 147280 ; http://n2t.net/addgene:147280 ; RRID:Addgene_147280)
