[The description below was written by a language model from this plasmid's Addgene catalogue record and pLannotate feature annotations shown in this document.]
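Description:
pAc5.1B-lambdaN-HA-DmNot3-F764A-dsRNAres_Q is an insect-cell expression plasmid of about 8 kb for producing a tagged mutant form of Drosophila melanogaster Not3 (CG8426), a subunit of the CCR4-NOT deadenylase complex. The catalogue lists the backbone as unknown, although the name and the annotated parts point to a pAc5.1-type vector. Transcription is driven by the constitutive Drosophila actin 5C (Ac5) promoter and terminated by an SV40 polyadenylation signal. In bacteria the plasmid is maintained through a ColE1/pUC-family origin and selected with ampicillin via the bla gene and its promoter. The record describes it as low copy, even though the origin is annotated as a high-copy type. Short fragments annotated as SV40 large T antigen and tetracycline resistance appear to be non-functional backbone remnants.

The open reading frame begins with a fragment of the bacteriophage lambda N protein, followed by an HA epitope (annotated as a partial 3xHA match), and then the Not3 coding region, which occupies the unannotated stretch downstream of the tags. The lambda N peptide binds BoxB RNA hairpins, so fusions of this kind are typically used to tether a protein to a BoxB-containing reporter mRNA and measure its effect on translation or decay, while the HA tag allows detection or immunoprecipitation. A vector-derived V5 tag lies downstream of the insert, but the record does not say whether it is in frame or separated from the insert by a stop codon.

The insert carries the F764A substitution, whose functional purpose is not stated. The "dsRNAres" designation indicates a version recoded to resist dsRNA-mediated knockdown, which suits complementation experiments in cells depleted of endogenous Not3. The depositor also notes one silent change relative to the reference transcript, and that the supplied sequence may be theoretical.
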