Features (pLannotate 1.2.2; 10 found; start..end, strand, type, name):
     56..2568    +  promoter       Ac5 promoter: Drosophila melanogaster actin 5C promoter
   2588..2653    +  CDS            N (fragment): REGN_LAMBD - Experimental evidence at protein level: Swiss-Prot protein existence level 1. Plays a role as a transcriptional antitermination factor that allows the virus to initiate its lytic phase. Activates expression of the delayed viral early genes by modifying host RNA polymerase (RNAP) into a form that is resistant to termination signals. This antitermination function requires the host NusA protein which serves to stabilize the interaction between antitermination protein N and host RNA polymerase. From Escherichia phage lambda (Bacteriophage lambda).
   2678..2704    +  CDS            3xHA (fragment): three tandem HA epitope tags
   5288..5329    +  CDS            V5 tag: epitope tag from simian virus 5
   5429..5563    -  polyA_signal   SV40 poly(A) signal: SV40 polyadenylation signal
   5586..5670    -  CDS            large T antigen (fragment): large T antigen from SV40 (simian virus 40)
   5671..6141    +  CDS            TcR (fragment): tetracycline efflux protein; tet; confers resistance to tetracycline
   6185..6773    -  rep_origin     ori: high-copy-number ColE1/pMB1/pBR322/pUC origin of replication
   6944..7804    -  CDS            AmpR: β-lactamase; bla; confers resistance to ampicillin, carbenicillin, and related antibiotics
   7805..7909    -  promoter       AmpR promoter: bla
>Addgene plasmid #147280 | pAc5.1B-lambdaN-HA-DmNot3-F764A-dsRNAres_Q | depositor full sequence | sequence record 289727 | Full Sequence
CTTCAAGGAATTAATTCTATATTCTAAAAACACAAATGATACTTCTAAAAAAAATCATGAATGGCATCAA
CTCTGAATCAAATCTTTGCAGATGCACCTACTTCTCATTTCCACTGTCACATCATTTTTCCAGATCTCGC
TGCCTGTTATGTGGCCCACAAACCAAGACACGTTTTATGGCCATTAAAGCTGGCTGATCGTCGCCAAACA
CCAAATACATATCAATATGTACATTCGAGAAAGAAGCGATCAAAGAAGCGTCTTCGGGCGAGTAGGAGAA
TGCGGAGGAGAAGGAGAACGAGCTGATCTAGTATCTCTCCACAATCCAATGCCAACTGACCAACTGGCCA
TATTCGGAGCAATTTGAAGCCAATTTCCATCGCCTGGCGATCGCTCCATTCTTGGCTATATGTTTTTCAC
CGTTCCCGGGGCCATTTTCAAAGACTCGTCGGTAAGATAAGATTGTGTCACTCGCTGTCTCTCTTCATTT
GTCGAAGAATGCTGAGGAATTTCGCGATGACGTCGGCGAGTATTTTGAAGAATGAGAATAATTTGTATTT
ATACGAAAATCAGTTAGTGGAATTTTCTACAAAAACATGTTATCTATAGATAATTTTGTTGCAAAATATG
TTGACTATGACAAAGATTGTATGTATATACCTTTAATGTATTCTCATTTTCTTATGTATTTATAATGGCA
ATGATGATACTGATGATATTTTAAGATGATGCCAGACCACAGGCTGATTTCTGCGTCTTTTGCCGAACGC
AGTGCATGTGCGGTTGTTGTTTTTTGGAATAGTTTCAATTTTCGGACTGTCCGCTTTGATTTCAGTTTCT
TGGCTTATTCAAAAAGCAAAGTAAAGCCAAAAAAGCGAGATGGCAATACCAAATGCGGCAAAACGGTAGT
GGAAGGAAAGGGGTGCGGGGCAGCGGAAGGAAGGGTGGGGCGGGGCGTGGCGGGGTCTGTGGCTGGGCGC
GACGTCACCGACGTTGGAGCCACTCCTTTGACCATGTGTGCGTGTGTGTATTATTCGTGTCTCGCCACTC
GCCGGTTGTTTTTTTCTTTTTATCTCGCTCTCTCTAGCGCCATCTCGTACGCATGCTCAACGCACCGCAT
GTTGCCGTGTCCTTTATGCGTCATTTTGGCTCGAAATAGGCAATTATTTAAACAAAGATTAGTCAACGAA
AACGCTAAAATAAATAAGTCTACAATATGGTTACTTATTGCCATGTGTGTGCAGCCAACGATAGCAACAA
AAGCAACAACACAGTGGCTTTCCCTCTTTCACTTTTTGTTTGCAAGCGCGTGCGAGCAAGACGGCACGAC
CGGCAAACGCAATTACGCTGACAAAGAGCAGACGAAGTTTTGGCCGAAAAACATCAAGGCGCCTGATACG
AATGCATTTGCAATAACAATTGCGATATTTAATATTGTTTATGAAGCTGTTTGACTTCAAAACACACAAA
AAAAAAAATAAAACAAATTATTTGAAAGAGAATTAGGAATCGGACAGCTTATCGTTACGGGCTAACAGCA
CACCGAGACGAAATAGCTTACCTGACGTCACAGCCTCTGGAAGAACTGCCGCCAAGCAGAGAGAGAGAGA
AAAAGAGGGAGAGCAGCTTAGACCGCATGTGCTTGTGTGTGAGGCGTCTCTCTCTTCGTCTCCTGTTTGC
GCAAACGCATAGACTGCACTGAGAAAATCGATTACCTATTTTTTATGAATGAATATTTGCACTATTACTA
TTCAAAACTATTAAGATAGCAATCACATTCAATAGCCAAATACTATACCACCTGAGCGATGCAACGAAAT
GATCAATTTGAGCAAAAATGCTGCATATTTAGGACGGCATCATTATAGAAATGCTTCTTGCTGTGTACTT
TTCTCTCGTCTGGCAGCTGTTTCGCCGTTATTGTTAAAACCGGCTTAAGTTAGGTGTGTTTTCTACGACT
AGTGATGCCCCTACTAGAAGATGTGTGTTGCACAAATGTCCCTGAATAACCAATTTGAAGTGCAGATAGC
AGTAAACGTAAGCTAATATGAATATTATTTAACTGTAATGTTTTAATATCGCTGGACATTACTAATAAAC
CCACTATAAACACATGTACATATGTATGTTTTGGCATACAATGAGTAGTTGGGGAAAAAATGTGTAAAAG
CACCGTGACCATCACAGCATAAAGATAACCAGCTGAAGTATCGAATATGAGTAACCCCCAAATTGAATCA
CATGCCGCAACTGATAGGACCCATGGAAGTACACTCTTCATGGCGATATACAAGACACACACAAGCACGA
ACACCCAGTTGCGGAGGAAATTCTCCGTAAATGAAAACCCAATCGGCGAACAATTCATACCCATATATGG
TAAAAGTTTTGAACGCGACTTGAGAGCGGAGAGCATTGCGGCTGATAAGGTTTTAGCGCTAAGCGGGCTT
TATAAAACGGGCTGCGGGACCAGTTTTCATATCACTACCGTTTGAGTTCTTGTGCTGTGTGGATACTCCT
CCCGACACAAAGCCGCTCCATCAGCCAGCAGTCGTCTAATCCAGAGACCCCGGATCGGGGTACCAACATG
GACGCACAAACACGACGACGTGAGCGTCGCGCTGAGAAACAAGCTCAATGGAAAGCTGCAAACGGTGGAT
CTCCTCCACATATGGCTTACCCATACGATGTTCCAGATTACGCTCCTCCAAGCTTGATGGCTGCGACGAG
AAAATTGCAAGGCGAAATTGATCGATGTTTAAAAAAGGTAGCAGAGGGCGTTGAAACGTTTGAGGATATT
TGGAAAAAAGTACACAATGCGACAAACACCAATCAGAAGCAAAAACATCTGCAGGAGAAGTATGAGGCAG
ACCTCAAAAAGGAAATCAAGGAATTGCAACGACTTCGCGACCAAATTAAATCATGGATTGCATCAGCTGA
AATTAAGGATAAGAGCTCCCTTCTTGAGAATCGACGTCTCATTGAAACACAAATGGAACGCTTTAAGGTG
GTTGAGCGCGAGACGAAAACAAAAGCCTACTCCAAGGAAGGCTTGGGGGCTGCACAAAAAATGGACCCAG
CTCAACGCATCAAGGATGATGCGCGTAACTGGCTAACGTCCAGTATTTCGAGCTTGCAGATTCAGATCGA
TCAATACGAATCCGAAATTGAGAGCCTGCTGGCCGGAAAGAAAAAGCGCCTAGACCGTGATAAACAAGAA
CGTATGGACGATCTTCGCGGCAAACTGGATCGTCACAAATTCCATATTACCAAATTGGAGACATTGCTGC
GATTGTTGGATAACGATGGAGTGGAGGCTGAACAAGTTAATAAAATTAAGGATGACGTGGAGTATTATAT
CGACAGTAGCCAGGAACCCGATTTCGAAGAGAACGAATTTATTTATGACGACATTATCGGATTGGACGAG
GTCGAACTTTCGGGAACCGCCACGACCGATTCCAATAATTCCAATGAAACCTCCGGAAGTCCCTCCTCGG
TGACGAGCGGCGGATCGCCCAGTCAAAGCCCAGTGACCGTCCAGCAGATCCTAAATACAAGCAGCCAAGG
TGCTGCCTCGTCCGGCTCCTCCGCTGCCTCCGCTGCGTTGTTCCAACAACAATTGACCGCCGCTCAGTCC
AACGGAAATAACGTCGGATATGCCTCCGATACGTCGGCTGCCTCATCCTCAGCCACCACCTCAACCGACC
CAGCCGGAGGAACGGTCGCCGTTAACTGCGTCGGCGGTCTTGCTGACAAGCGTAATAAGAGCAGCGAAAG
CAATGCCCTAAAATTGAAACCACAACCTCATCAACTTATAAAACCTACCCCTGTACGAGCCACGGCCAAG
CTGCCTCTGAGCAGTGATACCCAAGTCAATAAGATTGTCAGTTCAACTCCCAGCAAAAATCAGCAACAGC
TGCCTACAGCAGCTTCAATCGTTGCAACCTCCGCTATGCAATCGCAAAGCAGTATCGGAAGTTGCAGCTC
CACTGGAGGAACGGGAGCATCTCAATCAGCTTCTAGTGGTAACAATCCTGGTAACAATCCTGCGGTTCAG
CCAAATGCTCCAACGCCTGGTCAAAGCGGCATTGCCGCTGCAGCAGCTTCGACTAATGTTGTTTCGGCGA
CGATTGTGAGCAGCGCCAATGTTCAAGGCCAATCTGTGATCCAACCAACACCAACAATTGCATTTGCTGC
AGTAGCAAAACACAATACATCACTCCTGGAAAATGGTCCTGTTTTGCAACAGCAACTAGCAGTAACTCCT
ACTGTGGCAGCTATCGTAGGAGCTGGAACGCAGGCGCAGCAAAAACATGTGCCACCATTATCCAATCTTC
AAACAAATTCCCCTCACATACAAAATGGTCTTCCTGTCTCGGACAGTACTAATGACAACAGCTGCAATGT
CGTCGATACGATTTCTCTAAAAACAATGGCACAGGATGCTATTAATCGATCTGCGATCGATCCTAATTCA
CTGAATCAGCAGCAAACAAGCAGCATCGATCTGAGACAGCCGCAGTCGCAGAAATCACTTCTCCAACATT
TCAACTCTGAAACCAACACGAATCAACAGCAATTGACATCGCAGCAGCAGCAACAGCTTCAGAATAACTC
CCTTGCTGCGACCACAGGTTCTAACAACGGAACTTCAACTGGTAGTGGTCTCATGAATGTAGCAAACGCT
ACTGGTCAGCCTATCAGCGGCAATGCCAAAACGCATGCGTGCCAACCCCAACAGATGGCCACGACGGAAG
CGCACATTCCCACACTGCTTGGTGTGACACCACTTGGGCCAACACCACTTCAAAAGGAGCACCAAATGCA
GTTCCAAATGATGGAAGCTGCCTACTATCACCTGCCACAGCCTATGGACACGGAAAAGCTACAAACGTAC
TTTCATCGCGCACCAGTGCTCACGCCATCGCACTATCCCCAGGCACAGATGCCAATATATGATACAGTTG
AGTTTTATCAACGACTCTCAACGGAGACCCTTTTTGCTGTGTTCTACTATATGGAGGGCTCCAAGGCCCA
GTATCTAGCGGCCAAGGCCTTAAAAAAGCAGAGCTGGCGTTTCCACACAAAGTATATGATGTGGTTTCAA
AGGCACGAGGAGCCGAAGATTATCAACGATGATTACGAACAGGGTACGTACATCTATTTTGATTATGAAA
AGTGGAGTCAGCGAAAGAAGGAGGGATTCACCTTTGAATACAAGTACTTAGAGGACAAGGAGCTGAATTG
AGGCGGCCGCTCGAGTCTAGAGGGCCCGCGGTTCGAAGGTAAGCCTATCCCTAACCCTCTCCTCGGTCTC
GATTCTACGCGTACCGGTCATCATCACCATCACCATTGAGTTTAAACCCGCTGATCAGCCTCGACTGTGC
CTTCTAAGGCCTGAGCTCGCTGATCAGCCTCGATCGAGGATCCAGACATGATAAGATACATTGATGAGTT
TGGACAAACCACAACTAGAATGCAGTGAAAAAAATGCTTTATTTGTGAAATTTGTGATGCTATTGCTTTA
TTTGTAACCATTATAAGCTGCAATAAACAAGTTAACAACAACAATTGCATTCATTTTATGTTTCAGGTTC
AGGGGGAGGTGTGGGAGGTTTTTTAAAGCAAGTAAAACCTCTACAAATGTGGTATGGCTGATTATGATCA
GTCGACCGATGCCCTTGAGAGCCTTCAACCCAGTCAGCTCCTTCCGGTGGGCGCGGGGCATGACTATCGT
CGCCGCACTTATGACTGTCTTCTTTATCATGCAACTCGTAGGACAGGTGCCGGCAGCGCTCTGGGTCATT
TTCGGCGAGGACCGCTTTCGCTGGAGCGCGACGATGATCGGCCTGTCGCTTGCGGTATTCGGAATCTTGC
ACGCCCTCGCTCAAGCCTTCGTCACTGGTCCCGCCACCAAACGTTTCGGCGAGAAGCAGGCCATTATCGC
CGGCATGGCGGCCGACGCGCTGGGCTACGTCTTGCTGGCGTTCGCGACGCGAGGCTGGATGGCCTTCCCC
ATTATGATTCTTCTCGCTTCCGGCGGCATCGGGATGCCCGCGTTGCAGGCCATGCTGTCCAGGCAGGTAG
ATGACGACCATCAGGGACAGCTTCAAGGATCGCTCGCGGCTCTTACCAGCCAGCAAAAGGCCAGGAACCG
TAAAAAGGCCGCGTTGCTGGCGTTTTTCCATAGGCTCCGCCCCCCTGACGAGCATCACAAAAATCGACGC
TCAAGTCAGAGGTGGCGAAACCCGACAGGACTATAAAGATACCAGGCGTTTCCCCCTGGAAGCTCCCTCG
TGCGCTCTCCTGTTCCGACCCTGCCGCTTACCGGATACCTGTCCGCCTTTCTCCCTTCGGGAAGCGTGGC
GCTTTCTCAATGCTCACGCTGTAGGTATCTCAGTTCGGTGTAGGTCGTTCGCTCCAAGCTGGGCTGTGTG
CACGAACCCCCCGTTCAGCCCGACCGCTGCGCCTTATCCGGTAACTATCGTCTTGAGTCCAACCCGGTAA
GACACGACTTATCGCCACTGGCAGCAGCCACTGGTAACAGGATTAGCAGAGCGAGGTATGTAGGCGGTGC
TACAGAGTTCTTGAAGTGGTGGCCTAACTACGGCTACACTAGAAGGACAGTATTTGGTATCTGCGCTCTG
CTGAAGCCAGTTACCTTCGGAAAAAGAGTTGGTAGCTCTTGATCCGGCAAACAAACCACCGCTGGTAGCG
GTGGTTTTTTTGTTTGCAAGCAGCAGATTACGCGCAGAAAAAAAGGATCTCAAGAAGATCCTTTGATCTT
TTCTACGGGGTCTGACGCTCAGTGGAACGAAAACTCACGTTAAGGGATTTTGGTCATGAGATTATCAAAA
AGGATCTTCACCTAGATCCTTTTAAATTAAAAATGAAGTTTTAAATCAATCTAAAGTATATATGAGTAAA
CTTGGTCTGACAGTTACCAATGCTTAATCAGTGAGGCACCTATCTCAGCGATCTGTCTATTTCGTTCATC
CATAGTTGCCTGACTCCCCGTCGTGTAGATAACTACGATACGGGAGGGCTTACCATCTGGCCCCAGTGCT
GCAATGATACCGCGAGACCCACGCTCACCGGCTCCAGATTTATCAGCAATAAACCAGCCAGCCGGAAGGG
CCGAGCGCAGAAGTGGTCCTGCAACTTTATCCGCCTCCATCCAGTCTATTAATTGTTGCCGGGAAGCTAG
AGTAAGTAGTTCGCCAGTTAATAGTTTGCGCAACGTTGTTGCCATTGCTGCAGGCATCGTGGTGTCACGC
TCGTCGTTTGGTATGGCTTCATTCAGCTCCGGTTCCCAACGATCAAGGCGAGTTACATGATCCCCCATGT
TGTGCAAAAAAGCGGTTAGCTCCTTCGGTCCTCCGATCGTTGTCAGAAGTAAGTTGGCCGCAGTGTTATC
ACTCATGGTTATGGCAGCACTGCATAATTCTCTTACTGTCATGCCATCCGTAAGATGCTTTTCTGTGACT
GGTGAGTACTCAACCAAGTCATTCTGAGAATAGTGTATGCGGCGACCGAGTTGCTCTTGCCCGGCGTCAA
CACGGGATAATACCGCGCCACATAGCAGAACTTTAAAAGTGCTCATCATTGGAAAACGTTCTTCGGGGCG
AAAACTCTCAAGGATCTTACCGCTGTTGAGATCCAGTTCGATGTAACCCACTCGTGCACCCAACTGATCT
TCAGCATCTTTTACTTTCACCAGCGTTTCTGGGTGAGCAAAAACAGGAAGGCAAAATGCCGCAAAAAAGG
GAATAAGGGCGACACGGAAATGTTGAATACTCATACTCTTCCTTTTTCAATATTATTGAAGCATTTATCA
GGGTTATTGTCTCATGAGCGGATACATATTTGAATGTATTTAGAAAAATAAACAAATAGGGGTTCCGCGC
ACATTTCCCCGAAAAGTGCCACCTGACGTCTAAGAAACCATTATTATCATGACATTAACCTATAAAAATA
GGCGTATCACGAGGCCCTTTCGT
